>Addgene plasmid #191141 | EK0294 SFFV-mCherry-SG(s70587-W)SG-EGFP (FLP-IN) | addgene full sequence | sequence record 375596 | Addgene NGS Result
AATTGCCGATAAAATAAAAGATTTTATTTAGTCTCCAGAAAAAGGGGGGAATGAAAGACCCCACCTGTAG
GTTTGGCAAGCTAGCTGCAGTAACGCCATTTTGCAAGGCATGGAAAAATACCAAACCAAGAATAGAGAAG
TTCAGATCAAGGGCGGGTACATGAAAATAGCTAACGTTGGGCCAAACAGGATATCTGCGGTGAGCAGTTT
CGGCCCCGGCCCGGGGCCAAGAACAGATGGTCACCGCAGTTTCGGCCCCGGCCCGAGGCCAAGAACAGAT
GGTCCCCAGATATGGCCCAACCCTCAGCAGTTTCTTAAGACCCATCAGATGTTTCCAGGCTCCCCCAAGG
ACCTGAAATGACCCTGCGCCTTATTTGAATTAACCAATCAGCCTGCTTCTCGCTTCTGTTCGCGCGCTTC
TGCTTCCCGAGCTCTATAAAAGAGCTCACAACCCCTCACTCGGCGCGCCAGTCCTCCGACAGACTGAGTC
GCCCGGGAAGCTTCGCCACCATGGTGAGCAAGGGCGAGGAGGATAACATGGCCATCATCAAGGAGTTCAT
GCGCTTCAAGGTGCACATGGAGGGCTCCGTGAACGGCCACGAGTTCGAGATCGAGGGCGAGGGCGAGGGC
CGCCCCTACGAGGGCACCCAGACCGCCAAGCTGAAGGTGACCAAGGGTGGCCCCCTGCCCTTCGCCTGGG
ACATCCTGTCCCCTCAGTTCATGTACGGCTCCAAGGCCTACGTGAAGCACCCCGCCGACATTCCCGACTA
CTTGAAGCTGTCCTTCCCCGAGGGCTTCAAGTGGGAGCGCGTGATGAACTTCGAGGACGGCGGCGTGGTG
ACCGTGACCCAGGACTCCTCCCTGCAGGACGGCGAGTTCATCTACAAGGTGAAGCTGCGCGGCACCAACT
TCCCCTCCGACGGCCCCGTAATGCAGAAGAAGACCATGGGCTGGGAGGCCTCCTCCGAGCGGATGTACCC
CGAGGACGGCGCCCTGAAGGGCGAGATCAAGCAGAGGCTGAAGCTGAAGGACGGCGGCCACTACGACGCT
GAGGTCAAGACCACCTACAAGGCCAAGAAGCCCGTGCAGCTGCCCGGCGCCTACAACGTCAACATCAAGT
TGGACATCACCTCCCACAACGAGGACTACACCATCGTGGAACAGTACGAACGCGCCGAGGGCCGCCACTC
CACCGGCGGCATGGACGAGCTGTACAAGAGCGAAGCCAGACACAAACAGAAAATTGTGGCTCCGGTGAAA
CAGACTTTGAATTTTGACCTTCTGAAGCTGGCGGGAGACGTCGAGTCCAACCCCGGTCCCGGATCCACCA
AGTCGACACGGATGAGTGTTTCCTTCTATCCGCGTCATTGTTGGGCCTTACGTACCGATAGACCACTGGT
GCAAATAGAGAGCTATACCGGTGAGGCACGGCATAAGCAAAAGATCGTAGCCCCAGTAAAGCAAACACTC
AACTTCGATCTACTCAAACTCGCAGGTGATGTGGAATCTAATCCAGGACCTGTCTCAAAGGGCGAGGAAC
TTTTTACGGGCGTTGTTCCGATCCTCGTCGAATTGGACGGGGACGTTAATGGGCATAAATTCTCAGTTAG
TGGTGAGGGTGAGGGGGACGCGACATATGGGAAACTTACGCTGAAGTTCATATGTACCACCGGAAAATTG
CCAGTGCCGTGGCCTACTCTCGTCACCACCCTGACATATGGTGTTCAGTGTTTTAGCCGGTATCCAGACC
ATATGAAACAGCACGATTTTTTTAAATCCGCTATGCCTGAAGGTTACGTACAGGAGCGAACGATATTTTT
TAAAGACGACGGAAACTACAAAACTAGAGCCGAGGTAAAATTCGAGGGTGACACTCTCGTGAACCGGATC
GAACTGAAGGGCATAGATTTTAAGGAGGATGGCAATATACTGGGCCACAAGCTCGAATACAACTATAATT
CTCATAATGTCTATATCATGGCGGACAAACAGAAAAACGGCATCAAGGTAAACTTTAAAATCCGACACAA
TATTGAGGACGGCTCTGTCCAGCTTGCGGACCATTACCAACAGAACACGCCGATAGGGGATGGTCCAGTA
CTTCTCCCTGATAATCACTATTTGTCTACTCAGTCAGCTCTTAGCAAGGACCCAAACGAAAAACGGGATC
ACATGGTCCTTCTTGAGTTCGTCACTGCGGCTGGGATAACACTCGGGATGGACGAACTGTATAAGTAGGC
CGCTCGAGGAGGGCCCGAACAAAAACTCATCTCAGAAGAGGATCTGAATAGCGCCGTCGACCATCATCAT
AATCATCATTGAGTTTAAACCCGCTGATCAGCCTCGACTGTGCCTTCTAGTTGCCAGCCATCTGTTGTTT
GCCCCTCCCCCGTGCCTTCCTTGACCCTGGAAGGTGCCACTCCCACTGTCCTTTCCTAATAAAATGAGGA
AATTGCATCGCATTGTCTGAGTAGGTGTCATTCTATTCTGGGGGGTGGGGTGGGGCAGGACAGCAAGGGG
GAGGATTGGGAAGACAATAGCAGGCATGCTGGGGATGCGGTGGGCTCTATGGAGATCTATCGATGTTCTG
GGGATGCGGTGGGCTCTATGGCTTCTGAGGCGGAAAGAACCAGCTGGGGCTCTAGGGGGTATCCCC
[124 nt withheld, positions 2657-2780]
C
[91 nt withheld, positions 2782-2872]
AGGGTGATGGTTCACGTACCTAGAAGTTCCTATTCCGAAGTTCCTATTCTCTAGAAAGTATAGGAACTTC
CTTGGCCAAAAAGCCTGAACTCACCGCGACGTCTGTCGAGAAGTTTCTGATCGAAAAGTTCGACAGCGTC
TCCGACCTGATGCAGCTCTCGGAGGGCGAAGAATCTCGTGCTTTCAGCTTCGATGTAGGAGGGCGTGGAT
ATGTCCTGCGGGTAAATAGCTGCGCCGATGGTTTCTACAAAGATCGTTATGTTTATCGGCACTTTGCATC
GGCCGCGCTCCCGATTCCGGAAGTGCTTGACATTGGGGAATTCAGCGAGAGCCTGACCTATTGCATCTCC
CGCCGTGCACAGGGTGTCACGTTGCAAGACCTGCCTGAAACCGAACTGCCCGCTGTTCTGCAGCCGGTCG
CGGAGGCCATGGATGCGATCGCTGCGGCCGATCTTAGCCAGACGAGCGGGTTCGGCCCATTCGGACCGCA
AGGAATCGGTCAATACACTACATGGCGTGATTTCATATGCGCGATTGCTGATCCCCATGTGTATCACTGG
CAAACTGTGATGGACGACACCGTCAGTGCGTCCGTCGCGCAGGCTCTCGATGAGCTGATGCTTTGGGCCG
AGGACTGCCCCGAAGTCCGGCACCTCGTGCACGCGGATTTCGGCTCCAACAATGTCCTGACGGACAATGG
CCGCATAACAGCGGTCATTGACTGGAGCGAGGCGATGTTCGGGGATTCCCAATACGAGGTCGCCAACATC
TTCTTCTGGAGGCCGTGGTTGGCTTGTATGGAGCAGCAGACGCGCTACTTCGAGCGGAGGCATCCGGAGC
TTGCAGGATCGCCGCGGCTCCGGGCGTATATGCTCCGCATTGGTCTTGACCAACTCTATCAGAGCTTGGT
TGACGGCAATTTCGATGATGCAGCTTGGGCGCAGGGTCGATGCGACGCAATCGTCCGATCCGGAGCCGGG
ACTGTCGGGCGTACACAAATCGCCCGCAGAAGCGCGGCCGTCTGGACCGATGGCTGTGTAGAAGTACTCG
CCGATAGTGGAAACCGACGCCCCAGCACTCGTCCGAGGGCAAAGGAATAGCACGTACTACGAGATTTCGA
TTCCACCGCCGCCTTCTATGAAAGGTTGGGCTTCGGAATCGTTTTCCGGGACGCCGGCTGGATGATCCTC
CAGCGCGGGGATCTCATGCTGGAGTTCTTCGCCCACCCCAACTTGTTTATTGCAGCTTATAATGGTTACA
AATAAAGCAATAGCATCACAAATTTCACAAATAAAGCATTTTTTTCACTGCATTCTAGTTGTGGTTTGTC
CAAACTCATCAATGTATCTTATCATGTCTGTATACCGTCGACCTCTAGCTAGAGCTTGGCGTAATCATGG
TCATAGCTGTTTCCTGTGTGAAATTGTTATCCGCTCACAATTCCACACAACATACGAGCCGGAAGCATAA
AGTGTAAAGCCTGGGGTGCCTAATGAGTGAGCTAACTCACATTAATTGCGTTGCGCTCACTGCCCGCTTT
CCAGTCGGGAAACCTGTCGTGCCAGCTGCATTAATGAATCGGCCAACGCGCGGGGAGAGGCGGTTTGCGT
ATTGGGCGCTCTTCCGCTTCCTCGCTCACTGACTCGCTGCGCTCGGTCGTTCGGCTGCGGCGAGCGGTAT
CAGCTCACTCAAAGGCGGTAATACGGTTATCCACAGAATCAGGGGATAACGCAGGAAAGAACATGTGAGC
AAAAGGCCAGCAAAAGGCCAGGAACCGTAAAAAGGCCGCGTTGCTGGCGTTTTTCCATAGGCTCCGCCCC
CCTGACGAGCATCACAAAAATCGACGCTCAAGTCAGAGGTGGCGAAACCCGACAGGACTATAAAGATACC
AGGCGTTTCCCCCTGGAAGCTCCCTCGTGCGCTCTCCTGTTCCGACCCTGCCGCTTACCGGATACCTGTC
CGCCTTTCTCCCTTCGGGAAGCGTGGCGCTTTCTCATAGCTCACGCTGTAGGTATCTCAGTTCGGTGTAG
GTCGTTCGCTCCAAGCTGGGCTGTGTGCACGAACCCCCCGTTCAGCCCGACCGCTGCGCCTTATCCGGTA
ACTATCGTCTTGAGTCCAACCCGGTAAGACACGACTTATCGCCACTGGCAGCAGCCACTGGTAACAGGAT
TAGCAGAGCGAGGTATGTAGGCGGTGCTACAGAGTTCTTGAAGTGGTGGCCTAACTACGGCTACACTAGA
AGAACAGTATTTGGTATCTGCGCTCTGCTGAAGCCAGTTACCTTCGGAAAAAGAGTTGGTAGCTCTTGAT
CCGGCAAACAAACCACCGCTGGTAGCGGTGGTTTTTTTGTTTGCAAGCAGCAGATTACGCGCAGAAAAAA
AGGATCTCAAGAAGATCCTTTGATCTTTTCTACGGGGTCTGACGCTCAGTGGAACGAAAACTCACGTTAA
GGGATTTTGGTCATGAGATTATCAAAAAGGATCTTCACCTAGATCCTTTTAAATTAAAAATGAAGTTTTA
AATCAATCTAAAGTATATATGAGTAAACTTGGTCTGACAGTTACCAATGCTTAATCAGTGAGGCACCTAT
CTCAGCGATCTGTCTATTTCGTTCATCCATAGTTGCCTGACTCCCCGTCGTGTAGATAACTACGATACGG
GAGGGCTTACCATCTGGCCCCAGTGCTGCAATGATACCGCGAGACCCACGCTCACCGGCTCCAGATTTAT
CAGCAATAAACCAGCCAGCCGGAAGGGCCGAGCGCAGAAGTGGTCCTGCAACTTTATCCGCCTCCATCCA
GTCTATTAATTGTTGCCGGGAAGCTAGAGTAAGTAGTTCGCCAGTTAATAGTTTGCGCAACGTTGTTGCC
ATTGCTACAGGCATCGTGGTGTCACGCTCGTCGTTTGGTATGGCTTCATTCAGCTCCGGTTCCCAACGAT
CAAGGCGAGTTACATGATCCCCCATGTTGTGCAAAAAAGCGGTTAGCTCCTTCGGTCCTCCGATCGTTGT
CAGAAGTAAGTTGGCCGCAGTGTTATCACTCATGGTTATGGCAGCACTGCATAATTCTCTTACTGTCATG
CCATCCGTAAGATGCTTTTCTGTGACTGGTGAGTACTCAACCAAGTCATTCTGAGAATAGTGTATGCGGC
GACCGAGTTGCTCTTGCCCGGCGTCAATACGGGATAATACCGCGCCACATAGCAGAACTTTAAAAGTGCT
CATCATTGGAAAACGTTCTTCGGGGCGAAAACTCTCAAGGATCTTACCGCTGTTGAGATCCAGTTCGATG
TAACCCACTCGTGCACCCAACTGATCTTCAGCATCTTTTACTTTCACCAGCGTTTCTGGGTGAGCAAAAA
CAGGAAGGCAAAATGCCGCAAAAAAGGGAATAAGGGCGACACGGAAATGTTGAATACTCATACTCTTCCT
TTTTCAATATTATTGAAGCATTTATCAGGGTTATTGTCTCATGAGCGGATACATATTTGAATGTATTTAG
AAAAATAAACAAATAGGGGTTCCGCGCACATTTCCCCGAAAAGTGCCACCTGACGTCGACGGATCGGGAG
ATCTCCCGATCCCCTATGGTGCACTCTCAGTACAATCTGCTCTGATGCCGCATAGTTAAGCCAGTATCTG
CTCCCTGCTTGTGTGTTGGAGGTCGCTGAGTAGTGCGCGAGCAAAATTTAAGCTACAACAAGGCAAGGCT
TGACCGAC
Features (pLannotate 1.2.2; 20 found; start..end, strand, type, name):
     90..497     +  promoter       SFFV promoter: spleen focus-forming virus long terminal repeat (LTR) promoter
    511..1218    +  CDS            mCherry: mCherry is a basic (constitutively fluorescent) red fluorescent protein published in 2004, derived from Discosoma sp.. It is reported to be a very rapidly-maturing monomer with low acid sensitivity.
   1255..1313    +  CDS            F2A (fragment): 2A peptide from foot-and-mouth disease virus polyprotein Eukaryotic ribosomes fail to insert a peptide bond between the Gly and Pro residues, yielding separate polypeptides.
   1522..2235    +  CDS            EGFP: EGFP is a basic (constitutively fluorescent) green fluorescent protein published in 1996, derived from Aequorea victoria. It is reported to be a rapidly-maturing weak dimer with moderate acid sensitivity.
   2348..2572    +  polyA_signal   bGH poly(A) signal: bovine growth hormone polyadenylation signal
   2588..2611    +  polyA_signal   bGH poly(A) signal (fragment): bovine growth hormone polyadenylation signal
   2615..2636    +  promoter       SV40 promoter (fragment): SV40 enhancer and early promoter
   2657..2890    +  rep_origin     f1 ori (fragment) (sequence partly withheld): f1 bacteriophage origin of replication; arrow indicates direction of (+) strand synthesis
   2895..2942    +  protein_bind   FRT: FLP-mediated recombination occurs in the 8-bp core sequence TCTAGAAA (Turan and Bode, 2011). FLP recombinase from the Saccharomyces cerevisiae 2μ plasmid
   2950..3972    +  CDS            HygR: aminoglycoside phosphotransferase from E. coli; aph(4)-Ia; confers resistance to hygromycin
   3982..4107    +  CDS            ble (fragment): BLE_KLEPN - Experimental evidence at protein level: Swiss-Prot protein existence level 1. Binding protein with a strong affinity to the bleomycin family of antibiotics. Binds to CL990; an antimitotic-antibiotic compound. From Klebsiella pneumoniae.
   4102..4223    +  polyA_signal   SV40 poly(A) signal: SV40 polyadenylation signal
   4296..4312    -  protein_bind   lac operator: The lac repressor binds to the lac operator to inhibit transcription in E. coli. This inhibition can be relieved by adding lactose or isopropyl-β-D-thiogalactopyranoside (IPTG). lac repressor encoded by lacI
   4320..4350    -  promoter       lac promoter: promoter for the E. coli lac operon
   4365..4386    -  protein_bind   CAP binding site: CAP binding activates transcription in the presence of cAMP. E. coli catabolite activator protein
   4399..4491    -  CDS            lacI (fragment): lac repressor; lacI; The lac repressor binds to the lac operator to inhibit transcription in E. coli. This inhibition can be relieved by adding lactose or isopropyl-β-D-thiogalactopyranoside (IPTG).
   4674..5262    -  rep_origin     ori: high-copy-number ColE1/pMB1/pBR322/pUC origin of replication
   5433..6293    -  CDS            AmpR: β-lactamase; bla; confers resistance to ampicillin, carbenicillin, and related antibiotics
   6294..6398    -  promoter       AmpR promoter: bla
   6457..6509    -  misc_feature   bom (fragment): basis of mobility region from pBR322
