[The description below was written by a language model from this plasmid's Addgene catalogue record and pLannotate feature annotations shown in this document.]
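Description:
EK0294 SFFV-mCherry-SG(s70587-W)SG-EGFP (FLP-IN) is a 6,590-nt mammalian expression plasmid built on a FLP-IN backbone. It serves as the positive control for an ADAR-editing-based RNA sensor (Sensor 1, EK0285). It is propagated in E. coli through a high-copy ColE1/pUC-type origin and selected with ampicillin via the bla gene. For mammalian cells, the backbone carries an FRT site placed directly upstream of a hygromycin resistance coding sequence followed by an SV40 poly(A) signal. No complete promoter is annotated ahead of HygR. This fits the usual Flp-In design, in which FLP-mediated recombination into a genomic FRT landing site supplies the promoter and so makes hygromycin resistance dependent on correct single-copy integration. The short SV40 promoter, f1 ori, ble and lacI annotations are fragments, apparently backbone remnants.

The payload is a single synthetic open reading frame driven by the spleen focus-forming virus (SFFV) LTR promoter and terminated by a bGH poly(A) signal. mCherry comes first, followed by a region annotated as a partial F2A peptide. Next is an unannotated stretch that presumably holds the s70587 sensor sequence with the flanking SG linkers named in the title, and then EGFP. In the parent sensor, an in-frame UAG stop codon in this segment blocks translation of EGFP until ADAR editing, triggered by pairing with the target RNA, converts it to a readable codon. Here the stop is permanently replaced by a UGG tryptophan codon, so EGFP is translated constitutively along with mCherry. The construct therefore indicates the maximal green-to-red output expected from full editing, with mCherry acting as the normalisation marker for expression or delivery.
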