Addgene plasmid #191141: EK0294 SFFV-mCherry-SG(s70587-W)SG-EGFP (FLP-IN)
Purpose: Positive control for Sensor 1 (EK0285) where the TAG stop codon is replaced with TGG tryptophan codon
Depositing lab: Xiaojing Gao. Depositing organization: Stanford University. Publication: Modular, programmable RNA sensing using ADAR editing in living cells. Kaseniit KE, Katz N, Kolber NS, Call CC, Wengier DL, Cody WB, Sattely ES, Gao XJ. Nat Biotechnol. 2022 Oct 5. pii: 10.1038/s41587-022-01493-x. doi: 10.1038/s41587-022-01493-x. PubMed 36198772.
Backbone
  Vector backbone: FLP-IN
  Vector type: Mammalian Expression
Growth in bacteria
  Bacterial resistance: Ampicillin, 100 μg/mL
  Growth temperature: 37°C
  Growth strain: DH5alpha
  Copy number: High Copy
Gene/Insert
  Gene/Insert name: mCherry:s70587-W:EGFP
  Species: Synthetic
  Mutation: UAG>UGG (stop>Trp)
  Promoter: SFFV
  Cloning method: Unknown
Terms and licenses: Academic/Nonprofit Terms; Industry Terms: Not Available to Industry
Depositor comments: Please see https://rnasensing.bio/ for more details. Please visit https://www.biorxiv.org/content/10.1101/2022.01.28.478207v1 for bioRxiv preprint.
How to cite: EK0294 SFFV-mCherry-SG(s70587-W)SG-EGFP (FLP-IN) was a gift from Xiaojing Gao (Addgene plasmid # 191141 ; http://n2t.net/addgene:191141 ; RRID:Addgene_191141)
